Addgene plasmid #133386: BII-C3H
Purpose: (Empty Backbone) Piggybac vector for SRIRACCHA-mediated mutation enrichment (surrogate target for HDR)
Depositing lab: Blair Madison. Depositing organization: Washington University in Saint Louis. Publication: A stable but reversible integrated surrogate reporter for assaying CRISPR/Cas9-stimulated homology-directed repair. Wen Y, Liao G, Pritchard T, Zhao TT, Connelly JP, Pruett-Miller SM, Blanc V, Davidson NO, Madison BB. J Biol Chem. 2017 Apr 14;292(15):6148-6162. doi: 10.1074/jbc.M117.777722. Epub 2017 Feb 22. PubMed 28228480.
Backbone
  Vector backbone: BII-C3H
  Backbone manufacturer: Madison Lab
  Vector type: Mammalian Expression
  Selectable markers: Puromycin ; Hygromycin
Growth in bacteria
  Bacterial resistance: Ampicillin, 100 μg/mL
  Growth temperature: 37°C
  Growth strain: DH5alpha
  Copy number: High Copy
Gene/Insert
  Gene/Insert name: None
Terms and licenses: Academic/Nonprofit Terms; Industry Terms: Not Available to Industry
How to cite: BII-C3H was a gift from Blair Madison (Addgene plasmid # 133386 ; http://n2t.net/addgene:133386 ; RRID:Addgene_133386)
