[The description below was written by a language model from this plasmid's Addgene catalogue record and pLannotate feature annotations shown in this document.]
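Description:
BII-C3H is an empty-backbone piggyBac transposon vector for mammalian cells, built for the SRIRACCHA strategy, in which an integrated surrogate target reports on, and allows enrichment of, cells that have carried out CRISPR/Cas9-stimulated homology-directed repair. It is propagated in E. coli as a high-copy plasmid on a ColE1/pUC-type origin with ampicillin selection (AmpR under its own bla promoter). It retains typical cloning-vector remnants: an f1 origin, lac promoter/operator, CAP site, and lacZα and lacI fragments. No insert is recorded, since the user is expected to add their own target sequence. The record does not state the cloning site.

The mammalian cassette, as annotated, starts with two fragments matching the mouse CMV immediate-early promoter. These lie upstream of a full puromycin N-acetyltransferase (pac) coding sequence, which is followed by an HSV TK polyadenylation signal. Immediately downstream sits a hygromycin phosphotransferase sequence annotated only as a fragment. An SV40 poly(A) signal and a short large T antigen remnant lie beyond it, annotated on the opposite strand. This layout fits the catalogue's listing of both puromycin and hygromycin as selectable markers and its description of a surrogate HDR target. Puromycin would select cells with the integrated reporter, and hygromycin resistance would presumably emerge only after repair of the incomplete HygR sequence, though the record does not spell out this mechanism.

The piggyBac terminal repeats implied by the catalogue description were not annotated. Two lambda phage portal protein (B) fragments flank the cassette region and probably represent stuffer DNA. The depositor and sequencing-derived records differ by one nucleotide in length and in their start coordinate, but they show the same features in the same order.
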