Features (pLannotate 1.2.2; 18 found; start..end, strand, type, name):
    594..677     +  promoter       mCMV promoter (fragment): mouse cytomegalovirus (CMV) immediate early promoter
    794..1001    +  promoter       mCMV promoter (fragment): mouse cytomegalovirus (CMV) immediate early promoter
   1268..1864    +  CDS            pac: PUAC_STRAD - Protein predicted: Swiss-Prot protein existence level 4. Detoxification of puromycin. From Streptomyces alboniger.
   1873..1919    +  polyA_signal   HSV TK poly(A) signal: herpes simplex virus thymidine kinase polyadenylation signal (Cole and Stacy, 1985)
   1930..2950    +  CDS            HygR (fragment): aminoglycoside phosphotransferase from E. coli; aph(4)-Ia; confers resistance to hygromycin
   3023..3157    -  polyA_signal   SV40 poly(A) signal: SV40 polyadenylation signal
   3180..3263    -  CDS            large T antigen (fragment): large T antigen from SV40 (simian virus 40)
   4004..4123    -  CDS            B (fragment): PORTL_LAMBD - Experimental evidence at protein level: Swiss-Prot protein existence level 1. Forms the portal vertex of the capsid (PubMed:6228056, PubMed:6232391). This portal plays critical roles in head assembly, genome packaging, neck/tail attachment, and genome ejection (Probable). The portal protein multimerizes as a single ring-shaped homododecamer arranged around a central channel (PubMed:6232391). Binds to the terminase subunits to form the packaging machine (PubMed:7799432). From Escherichia phage lambda (Bacteriophage lambda).
   4125..4280    +  CDS            lacZα (fragment): LacZα fragment of β-galactosidase; lacZ fragment
   4285..4713    +  rep_origin     f1 ori (sequence partly withheld): f1 bacteriophage origin of replication; arrow indicates direction of (+) strand synthesis
   4766..4870    +  promoter       AmpR promoter: bla
   4871..5731    +  CDS            AmpR: β-lactamase; bla; confers resistance to ampicillin, carbenicillin, and related antibiotics
   5902..6490    +  rep_origin     ori: high-copy-number ColE1/pMB1/pBR322/pUC origin of replication
   6673..6765    +  CDS            lacI (fragment): lac repressor; lacI; The lac repressor binds to the lac operator to inhibit transcription in E. coli. This inhibition can be relieved by adding lactose or isopropyl-β-D-thiogalactopyranoside (IPTG).
   6778..6799    +  protein_bind   CAP binding site: CAP binding activates transcription in the presence of cAMP. E. coli catabolite activator protein
   6814..6844    +  promoter       lac promoter: promoter for the E. coli lac operon
   6852..6868    +  protein_bind   lac operator: The lac repressor binds to the lac operator to inhibit transcription in E. coli. This inhibition can be relieved by adding lactose or isopropyl-β-D-thiogalactopyranoside (IPTG). lac repressor encoded by lacI
   6906..7373    -  CDS            B (fragment): PORTL_LAMBD - Experimental evidence at protein level: Swiss-Prot protein existence level 1. Forms the portal vertex of the capsid (PubMed:6228056, PubMed:6232391). This portal plays critical roles in head assembly, genome packaging, neck/tail attachment, and genome ejection (Probable). The portal protein multimerizes as a single ring-shaped homododecamer arranged around a central channel (PubMed:6232391). Binds to the terminase subunits to form the packaging machine (PubMed:7799432). From Escherichia phage lambda (Bacteriophage lambda).
>Addgene plasmid #133386 | BII-C3H | depositor full sequence | sequence record 256387 | BII-C3H sequence 7378 bps
TTAACCCTAGAAAGATAGTCTGCGTAAAATTGACGCATGCATTCTTGAAATATTGCTCTCTCTTTCTAAA
TAGCGCGAATCCGTCGCTGTGCATTTAGGACATCTCAGTCGCCGCTTGGAGCTCCCGTGAGGCGTGCTTG
TCAATGCGGTAAGTGTCACTGATTTTGAACTATAACGACCGCGTGAGTCAAAATGACGCATGATTATCTT
TTACGTGACTTTTAAGATTTAACTCATACGATAATTATATTGTTATTTCATGTTCTACTTACGTGATAAC
TTATTATATATATATTTTCTTGTTATAGATCTGTGGAATGTGTGCTAGAGGGACAGCCCCCCCCCAAAGC
CCCCAGGGATGTAATTACGTCCCTCCCCCGCTAGGGGGCAGCAGCGAGCCGCCCGGGGCTCCGCTCCGGT
CCGGCGCTCCCCCCGCATCCCCGAGCCGGCAGCGTGCGGGGACAGCCCGGGCACGGGGAAGGTGGCACGG
GATCGCTTTCCTCTGAACGCTTCTCGCTGCTCTTTGAGCCTGCAGACACCTGGGGGGATACGGGGAAAAG
GCCTCCAAGGCCTGCAGGAGTCAATGGGAAAAACCCATTGGAGCCAAGTACACTGACTCAATAGGGACTT
TCCATTGGGTTTTGCCCAGTACATAAGGTCAATAGGGGGTGAGTCAACAGGAAAGTCCCATTGGAGCCAA
GTACATTGAGTCAATAGGGACTTTCCAATGGGTTTTGCCCAGTACATAAGGTCAATGGGAGGTAAGCCAA
TGGGTTTTTCCCATTACTGACATGTATACTGAGTCATTAGGGACTTTCCAATGGGTTTTGCCCAGTACAT
AAGGTCAATAGGGGTGAATCAACAGGAAAGTCCCATTGGAGCCAAGTACACTGAGTCAATAGGGACTTTC
CATTGGGTTTTGCCCAGTACAAAAGGTCAATAGGGGGTGAGTCAATGGGTTTTTCCCATTATTGGCACAT
ACATAAGGTCAATAGGGGTGACTAGTGGAGAAGAGCATGCTTGAGGGCTGAGTGCCCCTCAGTGGGCAGA
GAGCACATGGCCCACAGTCCCTGAGAAGTTGGGGGGAGGGGTGGGCAATTGAACTGGTGCCTAGAGAAGG
TGGGGCTTGGGTAAACTGGGAAAGTGATGTGGTGTACTGGCTCCACCTTTTTCCCCAGGGTGGGGGAGAA
CCATATATAAGTGCAGTAGTCTCTGTGAACATTCGGTTTAGTGAACCTGCAGGTCGGCCGCCACGACCGG
TGCCACCATGACTGAATACAAACCAACTGTTCGCCTGGCAACTCGTGATGATGTTCCACGTGCAGTTCGC
ACCCTGGCTGCTGCATTTGCTGACTACCCTGCAACCCGTCACACTGTGGACCCAGACCGCCACATTGAAC
GTGTGACTGAACTGCAGGAGCTGTTCCTGACCCGTGTGGGCCTGGACATTGGCAAAGTGTGGGTGGCAGA
TGATGGTGCTGCTGTGGCAGTGTGGACCACCCCTGAATCTGTTGAAGCTGGTGCAGTGTTTGCTGAGATT
GGCCCACGCATGGCAGAACTGTCTGGCAGCCGCCTGGCAGCACAACAGCAGATGGAAGGTCTGCTGGCAC
CACACCGCCCAAAAGAACCTGCTTGGTTCCTGGCAACTGTGGGTGTGAGCCCTGACCACCAGGGTAAGGG
CCTGGGCTCTGCAGTGGTGCTGCCTGGTGTGGAAGCAGCTGAACGTGCAGGTGTGCCTGCTTTCCTGGAG
ACCTCAGCTCCACGCAACCTGCCTTTCTATGAACGCCTGGGCTTCACTGTGACTGCTGATGTGGAAGTGC
CAGAAGGCCCACGCACTTGGTGCATGACTCGCAAACCAGGTGCTAGGTGACCGCAATAAAAAGACAGAAT
AAAACGCACGGGTGTTGGGTCGTTTGTTCACTCGGCAATAAAGCCTGAACTCACCGCGACGTCTGTCGAG
AAGTTTCTGATCGAAAAGTTCGACAGCGTCTCCGACCTGATGCAGCTCTCGGAGGGCGAAGAATCTCGTG
CTTTCAGCTTCGATGTAGGAGGGCGTGGATATGTCCTGCGGGTAAATAGCTGCGCCGATGGTTTCTACAA
AGATCGTTATGTTTATCGGCACTTTGCATCGGCCGCGCTCCCGATTCCGGAAGTGCTTGACATTGGGGAA
TTCAGCGAGAGCCTGACCTATTGCATCTCCCGCCGTGCACAGGGTGTCACGTTGCAAGACCTGCCTGAAA
CCGAACTGCCCGCTGTTCTGCAGCCGGTCGCGGAGGCCATGGATGCGATCGCTGCGGCCGATCTTAGCCA
GACGAGCGGGTTCGGCCCATTCGGACCGCAAGGAATCGGTCAATACACTACATGGCGTGATTTCATATGC
GCGATTGCTGATCCCCATGTGTATCACTGGCAAACTGTGATGGACGACACCGTCAGTGCGTCCGTCGCGC
AGGCTCTCGATGAGCTGATGCTTTGGGCCGAGGACTGCCCCGAAGTCCGGCACCTCGTGCACGCGGATTT
CGGCTCCAACAATGTCCTGACGGACAATGGCCGCATAACAGCGGTCATTGACTGGAGCGAGGCGATGTTC
GGGGATTCCCAATACGAGGTCGCCAACATCTTCTTCTGGAGGCCGTGGTTGGCTTGTATGGAGCAGCAGA
CGCGCTACTTCGAGCGGAGGCATCCGGAGCTTGCAGGATCGCCGCGGCTCCGGGCGTATATGCTCCGCAT
TGGTCTTGACCAACTCTATCAGAGCTTGGTTGACGGCAATTTCGATGATGCAGCTTGGGCGCAGGGTCGA
TGCGACGCAATCGTCCGATCCGGAGCCGGGACTGTCGGGCGTACACAAATCGCCCGCAGAAGCGCGGCCG
TCTGGACCGATGGCTGTGTAGAAGTACTCGCCGATAGTGGAAACCGACGCCCCAGCACTCGTCCGAGGGC
AAAGGAATAGAGCGGCCGCGACTCCAGTTCGTGGCCGTCGATCGTTTAAAGGGAGGTAGTGAGTCGAGAT
ATCGATACTAGTGATCCAGACATGATAAGATACATTGATGAGTTTGGACAAACCACAACTAGAATGCAGT
GAAAAAAATGCTTTATTTGTGAAATTTGTGATGCTATTGCTTTATTTGTAACCATTATAAGCTGCAATAA
ACAAGTTAACAACAACAATTGCATTCATTTTATGTTTCAGGTTCAGGGGGAGGTGTGGGAGGTTTTTTAA
AGCAAGTAAAACCTCTACAAATGTGGTATGGCTGATTATGATCCTCTAGAGGGACAGCCCCCCCCCAAAG
CCCCCAGGGATGTAATTACGTCCCTCCCCCGCTAGGGGGCAGCAGCGAGCCGCCCGGGGCTCCGCTCCGG
TCCGGCGCTCCCCCCGCATCCCCGAGCCGGCAGCGTGCGGGGACAGCCCGGGCACGGGGAAGGTGGCACG
GGATCGCTTTCCTCTGAACGCTTCTCGCTGCTCTTTGAGCCTGCAGACACCTGGGGGGATACGGGGAAAA
GCCATACCAATGGAGCTCACGGGGACAGCCCCCCCCCAAAGCCCCCAGGGATGTAATTACGTCCCTCCCC
CGCTAGGGGGCAGCAGCGAGCCGCCCGGGGCTCCGCTCCGGTCCGGCGCTCCCCCCGCATCCCCGAGCCG
GCAGCGTGCGGGGACAGCCCGGGCACGGGGAAGGTGGCACGGGATCGCTTTCCTCTGAACGCTTCTCGCT
GCTCTTTGAGCCTGCAGACACCTGGGGGGATACGGGGAAAAAGAATTCGATAAAAGTTTTGTTACTTTAT
AGAAGAAATTTTGAGTTTTTGTTTTTTTTAATAAATAAATAAACATAAATAAATTGTTTGTTGAATTTAT
TATTAGTATGTAAGTGTAAATATAATAAAACTTAATATCTATTCAAATTAATAAATAAACCTCGATATAC
AGACCGATAAAACACATGCGTCAATTTTACACATGATTATCTTTAACGTACGTCACAATATGATTATCTT
TCTAGGGTTAATCTAGCTGCGTGTTCTGCAGCGTGTCGAGCATCTTCATCTGCTCCATCACGCTGTAAAA
CACATTTGCACCGCGAGTCTGCCCGTCCTCCACGGGTTCAAAAACGTGAATGAACGAGGCGCGCTCACTG
GCCGTCGTTTTACAACGTCGTGACTGGGAAAACCCTGGCGTTACCCAACTTAATCGCCTTGCAGCACATC
CCCCTTTCGCCAGCTGGCGTAATAGCGAAGAGGCCCGCACCGATCGCCCTTCCCAACAGTTGCGCAGCCT
GAATGGCGAATGGG
[124 nt withheld, positions 4285-4408]
C
[91 nt withheld, positions 4410-4500]
A
[49 nt withheld, positions 4502-4550]
CCTTTGACGTTGGAGTCCACGTTCTTT
[37 nt withheld, positions 4578-4614]
ACCCTATCTCGGTCTATTCTTTTGATTTATAAGGGATTTTGCCGATTTCGGCCTATTGGTTAAAAAATGA
GCTGATTTAACAAAAATTTAACGCGAATTTTAACAAAATATTAACGCTTACAATTTAGGTGGCACTTTTC
GGGGAAATGTGCGCGGAACCCCTATTTGTTTATTTTTCTAAATACATTCAAATATGTATCCGCTCATGAG
ACAATAACCCTGATAAATGCTTCAATAATATTGAAAAAGGAAGAGTATGAGTATTCAACATTTCCGTGTC
GCCCTTATTCCCTTTTTTGCGGCATTTTGCCTTCCTGTTTTTGCTCACCCAGAAACGCTGGTGAAAGTAA
AAGATGCTGAAGATCAGTTGGGTGCACGAGTGGGTTACATCGAACTGGATCTCAACAGCGGTAAGATCCT
TGAGAGTTTTCGCCCCGAAGAACGTTTTCCAATGATGAGCACTTTTAAAGTTCTGCTATGTGGCGCGGTA
TTATCCCGTATTGACGCCGGGCAAGAGCAACTCGGTCGCCGCATACACTATTCTCAGAATGACTTGGTTG
AGTACTCACCAGTCACAGAAAAGCATCTTACGGATGGCATGACAGTAAGAGAATTATGCAGTGCTGCCAT
AACCATGAGTGATAACACTGCGGCCAACTTACTTCTGACAACGATCGGAGGACCGAAGGAGCTAACCGCT
TTTTTGCACAACATGGGGGATCATGTAACTCGCCTTGATCGTTGGGAACCGGAGCTGAATGAAGCCATAC
CAAACGACGAGCGTGACACCACGATGCCTGTAGCAATGGCAACAACGTTGCGCAAACTATTAACTGGCGA
ACTACTTACTCTAGCTTCCCGGCAACAATTAATAGACTGGATGGAGGCGGATAAAGTTGCAGGACCACTT
CTGCGCTCGGCCCTTCCGGCTGGCTGGTTTATTGCTGATAAATCTGGAGCCGGTGAGCGTGGGTCTCGCG
GTATCATTGCAGCACTGGGGCCAGATGGTAAGCCCTCCCGTATCGTAGTTATCTACACGACGGGGAGTCA
GGCAACTATGGATGAACGAAATAGACAGATCGCTGAGATAGGTGCCTCACTGATTAAGCATTGGTAACTG
TCAGACCAAGTTTACTCATATATACTTTAGATTGATTTAAAACTTCATTTTTAATTTAAAAGGATCTAGG
TGAAGATCCTTTTTGATAATCTCATGACCAAAATCCCTTAACGTGAGTTTTCGTTCCACTGAGCGTCAGA
CCCCGTAGAAAAGATCAAAGGATCTTCTTGAGATCCTTTTTTTCTGCGCGTAATCTGCTGCTTGCAAACA
AAAAAACCACCGCTACCAGCGGTGGTTTGTTTGCCGGATCAAGAGCTACCAACTCTTTTTCCGAAGGTAA
CTGGCTTCAGCAGAGCGCAGATACCAAATACTGTCCTTCTAGTGTAGCCGTAGTTAGGCCACCACTTCAA
GAACTCTGTAGCACCGCCTACATACCTCGCTCTGCTAATCCTGTTACCAGTGGCTGCTGCCAGTGGCGAT
AAGTCGTGTCTTACCGGGTTGGACTCAAGACGATAGTTACCGGATAAGGCGCAGCGGTCGGGCTGAACGG
GGGGTTCGTGCACACAGCCCAGCTTGGAGCGAACGACCTACACCGAACTGAGATACCTACAGCGTGAGCT
ATGAGAAAGCGCCACGCTTCCCGAAGGGAGAAAGGCGGACAGGTATCCGGTAAGCGGCAGGGTCGGAACA
GGAGAGCGCACGAGGGAGCTTCCAGGGGGAAACGCCTGGTATCTTTATAGTCCTGTCGGGTTTCGCCACC
TCTGACTTGAGCGTCGATTTTTGTGATGCTCGTCAGGGGGGCGGAGCCTATGGAAAAACGCCAGCAACGC
GGCCTTTTTACGGTTCCTGGCCTTTTGCTGGCCTTTTGCTCACATGTTCTTTCCTGCGTTATCCCCTGAT
TCTGTGGATAACCGTATTACCGCCTTTGAGTGAGCTGATACCGCTCGCCGCAGCCGAACGACCGAGCGCA
GCGAGTCAGTGAGCGAGGAAGCGGAAGAGCGCCCAATACGCAAACCGCCTCTCCCCGCGCGTTGGCCGAT
TCATTAATGCAGCTGGCACGACAGGTTTCCCGACTGGAAAGCGGGCAGTGAGCGCAACGCAATTAATGTG
AGTTAGCTCACTCATTAGGCACCCCAGGCTTTACACTTTATGCTTCCGGCTCGTATGTTGTGTGGAATTG
TGAGCGGATAACAATTTCACACAGGAAACAGCTATGACCATGATTACGCCAAGCGCGCCCGCCGGGTAAC
TCACGGGGTATCCATGTCCATTTCTGCGGCATCCAGCCAGGATACCCGTCCTCGCTGACGTAATATCCCA
GCGCCGCACCGCTGTCATTAATCTGCACACCGGCACGGCAGTTCCGGCTGTCGCCGGTATTGTTCGGGTT
GCTGATGCGCTTCGGGCTGACCATCCGGAACTGTGTCCGGAAAAGCCGCGACGAACTGGTATCCCAGGTG
GCCTGAACGAACAGTTCACCGTTAAAGGCGTGCATGGCCACACCTTCCCGAATCATCATGGTAAACGTGC
GTTTTCGCTCAACGTCAATGCAGCAGCAGTCATCCTCGGCAAACTCTTTCCATGCCGCTTCAACCTCGCG
GGAAAAGGCACGGGCTTCTTCCTCCCCGATGCCCAGATAGCGCCAGCTTGGGCGATGACTGAGCCGGAAA
AAAGACCCGACGATATGATCCTGATGCAGCTAGA
