Features (pLannotate 1.2.2; 18 found; start..end, strand, type, name):
      1..31      +  promoter       lac promoter: promoter for the E. coli lac operon
     39..55      +  protein_bind   lac operator: The lac repressor binds to the lac operator to inhibit transcription in E. coli. This inhibition can be relieved by adding lactose or isopropyl-β-D-thiogalactopyranoside (IPTG). lac repressor encoded by lacI
     93..560     -  CDS            B (fragment): PORTL_LAMBD - Experimental evidence at protein level: Swiss-Prot protein existence level 1. Forms the portal vertex of the capsid (PubMed:6228056, PubMed:6232391). This portal plays critical roles in head assembly, genome packaging, neck/tail attachment, and genome ejection (Probable). The portal protein multimerizes as a single ring-shaped homododecamer arranged around a central channel (PubMed:6232391). Binds to the terminase subunits to form the packaging machine (PubMed:7799432). From Escherichia phage lambda (Bacteriophage lambda).
   1159..1242    +  promoter       mCMV promoter (fragment): mouse cytomegalovirus (CMV) immediate early promoter
   1359..1566    +  promoter       mCMV promoter (fragment): mouse cytomegalovirus (CMV) immediate early promoter
   1833..2429    +  CDS            pac: PUAC_STRAD - Protein predicted: Swiss-Prot protein existence level 4. Detoxification of puromycin. From Streptomyces alboniger.
   2438..2484    +  polyA_signal   HSV TK poly(A) signal: herpes simplex virus thymidine kinase polyadenylation signal (Cole and Stacy, 1985)
   2495..3515    +  CDS            HygR (fragment): aminoglycoside phosphotransferase from E. coli; aph(4)-Ia; confers resistance to hygromycin
   3588..3722    -  polyA_signal   SV40 poly(A) signal: SV40 polyadenylation signal
   3745..3828    -  CDS            large T antigen (fragment): large T antigen from SV40 (simian virus 40)
   4570..4689    -  CDS            B (fragment): PORTL_LAMBD - Experimental evidence at protein level: Swiss-Prot protein existence level 1. Forms the portal vertex of the capsid (PubMed:6228056, PubMed:6232391). This portal plays critical roles in head assembly, genome packaging, neck/tail attachment, and genome ejection (Probable). The portal protein multimerizes as a single ring-shaped homododecamer arranged around a central channel (PubMed:6232391). Binds to the terminase subunits to form the packaging machine (PubMed:7799432). From Escherichia phage lambda (Bacteriophage lambda).
   4691..4846    +  CDS            lacZα (fragment): LacZα fragment of β-galactosidase; lacZ fragment
   4851..5279    +  rep_origin     f1 ori (sequence partly withheld): f1 bacteriophage origin of replication; arrow indicates direction of (+) strand synthesis
   5332..5436    +  promoter       AmpR promoter: bla
   5437..6297    +  CDS            AmpR: β-lactamase; bla; confers resistance to ampicillin, carbenicillin, and related antibiotics
   6468..7056    +  rep_origin     ori: high-copy-number ColE1/pMB1/pBR322/pUC origin of replication
   7239..7331    +  CDS            lacI (fragment): lac repressor; lacI; The lac repressor binds to the lac operator to inhibit transcription in E. coli. This inhibition can be relieved by adding lactose or isopropyl-β-D-thiogalactopyranoside (IPTG).
   7344..7365    +  protein_bind   CAP binding site: CAP binding activates transcription in the presence of cAMP. E. coli catabolite activator protein
>Addgene plasmid #133386 | BII-C3H | addgene full sequence | sequence record 269198 | Addgene NGS Result
TTTACACTTTATGCTTCCGGCTCGTATGTTGTGTGGAATTGTGAGCGGATAACAATTTCACACAGGAAAC
AGCTATGACCATGATTACGCCAAGCGCGCCCGCCGGGTAACTCACGGGGTATCCATGTCCATTTCTGCGG
CATCCAGCCAGGATACCCGTCCTCGCTGACGTAATATCCCAGCGCCGCACCGCTGTCATTAATCTGCACA
CCGGCACGGCAGTTCCGGCTGTCGCCGGTATTGTTCGGGTTGCTGATGCGCTTCGGGCTGACCATCCGGA
ACTGTGTCCGGAAAAGCCGCGACGAACTGGTATCCCAGGTGGCCTGAACGAACAGTTCACCGTTAAAGGC
GTGCATGGCCACACCTTCCCGAATCATCATGGTAAACGTGCGTTTTCGCTCAACGTCAATGCAGCAGCAG
TCATCCTCGGCAAACTCTTTCCATGCCGCTTCAACCTCGCGGGAAAAGGCACGGGCTTCTTCCTCCCCGA
TGCCCAGATAGCGCCAGCTTGGGCGATGACTGAGCCGGAAAAAAGACCCGACGATATGATCCTGATGCAG
CTAGATTAACCCTAGAAAGATAGTCTGCGTAAAATTGACGCATGCATTCTTGAAATATTGCTCTCTCTTT
CTAAATAGCGCGAATCCGTCGCTGTGCATTTAGGACATCTCAGTCGCCGCTTGGAGCTCCCGTGAGGCGT
GCTTGTCAATGCGGTAAGTGTCACTGATTTTGAACTATAACGACCGCGTGAGTCAAAATGACGCATGATT
ATCTTTTACGTGACTTTTAAGATTTAACTCATACGATAATTATATTGTTATTTCATGTTCTACTTACGTG
ATAACTTATTATATATATATTTTCTTGTTATAGATCTGTGGAATGTGTGCTAGAGGGACAGCCCCCCCCC
AAAGCCCCCAGGGATGTAATTACGTCCCTCCCCCGCTAGGGGGCAGCAGCGAGCCGCCCGGGGCTCCGCT
CCGGTCCGGCGCTCCCCCCGCATCCCCGAGCCGGCAGCGTGCGGGGACAGCCCGGGCACGGGGAAGGTGG
CACGGGATCGCTTTCCTCTGAACGCTTCTCGCTGCTCTTTGAGCCTGCAGACACCTGGGGGGATACGGGG
AAAAGGCCTCCAAGGCCTGCAGGAGTCAATGGGAAAAACCCATTGGAGCCAAGTACACTGACTCAATAGG
GACTTTCCATTGGGTTTTGCCCAGTACATAAGGTCAATAGGGGGTGAGTCAACAGGAAAGTCCCATTGGA
GCCAAGTACATTGAGTCAATAGGGACTTTCCAATGGGTTTTGCCCAGTACATAAGGTCAATGGGAGGTAA
GCCAATGGGTTTTTCCCATTACTGACATGTATACTGAGTCATTAGGGACTTTCCAATGGGTTTTGCCCAG
TACATAAGGTCAATAGGGGTGAATCAACAGGAAAGTCCCATTGGAGCCAAGTACACTGAGTCAATAGGGA
CTTTCCATTGGGTTTTGCCCAGTACAAAAGGTCAATAGGGGGTGAGTCAATGGGTTTTTCCCATTATTGG
CACATACATAAGGTCAATAGGGGTGACTAGTGGAGAAGAGCATGCTTGAGGGCTGAGTGCCCCTCAGTGG
GCAGAGAGCACATGGCCCACAGTCCCTGAGAAGTTGGGGGGAGGGGTGGGCAATTGAACTGGTGCCTAGA
GAAGGTGGGGCTTGGGTAAACTGGGAAAGTGATGTGGTGTACTGGCTCCACCTTTTTCCCCAGGGTGGGG
GAGAACCATATATAAGTGCAGTAGTCTCTGTGAACATTCGGTTTAGTGAACCTGCAGGTCGGCCGCCACG
ACCGGTGCCACCATGACTGAATACAAACCAACTGTTCGCCTGGCAACTCGTGATGATGTTCCACGTGCAG
TTCGCACCCTGGCTGCTGCATTTGCTGACTACCCTGCAACCCGTCACACTGTGGACCCAGACCGCCACAT
TGAACGTGTGACTGAACTGCAGGAGCTGTTCCTGACCCGTGTGGGCCTGGACATTGGCAAAGTGTGGGTG
GCAGATGATGGTGCTGCTGTGGCAGTGTGGACCACCCCTGAATCTGTTGAAGCTGGTGCAGTGTTTGCTG
AGATTGGCCCACGCATGGCAGAACTGTCTGGCAGCCGCCTGGCAGCACAACAGCAGATGGAAGGTCTGCT
GGCACCACACCGCCCAAAAGAACCTGCTTGGTTCCTGGCAACTGTGGGTGTGAGCCCTGACCACCAGGGT
AAGGGCCTGGGCTCTGCAGTGGTGCTGCCTGGTGTGGAAGCAGCTGAACGTGCAGGTGTGCCTGCTTTCC
TGGAGACCTCAGCTCCACGCAACCTGCCTTTCTATGAACGCCTGGGCTTCACTGTGACTGCTGATGTGGA
AGTGCCAGAAGGCCCACGCACTTGGTGCATGACTCGCAAACCAGGTGCTAGGTGACCGCAATAAAAAGAC
AGAATAAAACGCACGGGTGTTGGGTCGTTTGTTCACTCGGCAATAAAGCCTGAACTCACCGCGACGTCTG
TCGAGAAGTTTCTGATCGAAAAGTTCGACAGCGTCTCCGACCTGATGCAGCTCTCGGAGGGCGAAGAATC
TCGTGCTTTCAGCTTCGATGTAGGAGGGCGTGGATATGTCCTGCGGGTAAATAGCTGCGCCGATGGTTTC
TACAAAGATCGTTATGTTTATCGGCACTTTGCATCGGCCGCGCTCCCGATTCCGGAAGTGCTTGACATTG
GGGAATTCAGCGAGAGCCTGACCTATTGCATCTCCCGCCGTGCACAGGGTGTCACGTTGCAAGACCTGCC
TGAAACCGAACTGCCCGCTGTTCTGCAGCCGGTCGCGGAGGCCATGGATGCGATCGCTGCGGCCGATCTT
AGCCAGACGAGCGGGTTCGGCCCATTCGGACCGCAAGGAATCGGTCAATACACTACATGGCGTGATTTCA
TATGCGCGATTGCTGATCCCCATGTGTATCACTGGCAAACTGTGATGGACGACACCGTCAGTGCGTCCGT
CGCGCAGGCTCTCGATGAGCTGATGCTTTGGGCCGAGGACTGCCCCGAAGTCCGGCACCTCGTGCACGCG
GATTTCGGCTCCAACAATGTCCTGACGGACAATGGCCGCATAACAGCGGTCATTGACTGGAGCGAGGCGA
TGTTCGGGGATTCCCAATACGAGGTCGCCAACATCTTCTTCTGGAGGCCGTGGTTGGCTTGTATGGAGCA
GCAGACGCGCTACTTCGAGCGGAGGCATCCGGAGCTTGCAGGATCGCCGCGGCTCCGGGCGTATATGCTC
CGCATTGGTCTTGACCAACTCTATCAGAGCTTGGTTGACGGCAATTTCGATGATGCAGCTTGGGCGCAGG
GTCGATGCGACGCAATCGTCCGATCCGGAGCCGGGACTGTCGGGCGTACACAAATCGCCCGCAGAAGCGC
GGCCGTCTGGACCGATGGCTGTGTAGAAGTACTCGCCGATAGTGGAAACCGACGCCCCAGCACTCGTCCG
AGGGCAAAGGAATAGAGCGGCCGCGACTCCAGTTCGTGGCCGTCGATCGTTTAAAGGGAGGTAGTGAGTC
GAGATATCGATACTAGTGATCCAGACATGATAAGATACATTGATGAGTTTGGACAAACCACAACTAGAAT
GCAGTGAAAAAAATGCTTTATTTGTGAAATTTGTGATGCTATTGCTTTATTTGTAACCATTATAAGCTGC
AATAAACAAGTTAACAACAACAATTGCATTCATTTTATGTTTCAGGTTCAGGGGGAGGTGTGGGAGGTTT
TTTAAAGCAAGTAAAACCTCTACAAATGTGGTATGGCTGATTATGATCCTCTAGAGGGACAGCCCCCCCC
CAAAGCCCCCAGGGATGTAATTACGTCCCTCCCCCGCTAGGGGGCAGCAGCGAGCCGCCCGGGGCTCCGC
TCCGGTCCGGCGCTCCCCCCGCATCCCCGAGCCGGCAGCGTGCGGGGACAGCCCGGGCACGGGGAAGGTG
GCACGGGATCGCTTTCCTCTGAACGCTTCTCGCTGCTCTTTGAGCCTGCAGACACCTGGGGGGATACGGG
GAAAAAGCCATACCAATGGAGCTCACGGGGACAGCCCCCCCCCAAAGCCCCCAGGGATGTAATTACGTCC
CTCCCCCGCTAGGGGGCAGCAGCGAGCCGCCCGGGGCTCCGCTCCGGTCCGGCGCTCCCCCCGCATCCCC
GAGCCGGCAGCGTGCGGGGACAGCCCGGGCACGGGGAAGGTGGCACGGGATCGCTTTCCTCTGAACGCTT
CTCGCTGCTCTTTGAGCCTGCAGACACCTGGGGGGATACGGGGAAAAAGAATTCGATAAAAGTTTTGTTA
CTTTATAGAAGAAATTTTGAGTTTTTGTTTTTTTTAATAAATAAATAAACATAAATAAATTGTTTGTTGA
ATTTATTATTAGTATGTAAGTGTAAATATAATAAAACTTAATATCTATTCAAATTAATAAATAAACCTCG
ATATACAGACCGATAAAACACATGCGTCAATTTTACACATGATTATCTTTAACGTACGTCACAATATGAT
TATCTTTCTAGGGTTAATCTAGCTGCGTGTTCTGCAGCGTGTCGAGCATCTTCATCTGCTCCATCACGCT
GTAAAACACATTTGCACCGCGAGTCTGCCCGTCCTCCACGGGTTCAAAAACGTGAATGAACGAGGCGCGC
TCACTGGCCGTCGTTTTACAACGTCGTGACTGGGAAAACCCTGGCGTTACCCAACTTAATCGCCTTGCAG
CACATCCCCCTTTCGCCAGCTGGCGTAATAGCGAAGAGGCCCGCACCGATCGCCCTTCCCAACAGTTGCG
CAGCCTGAATGGCGAATGGG
[124 nt withheld, positions 4851-4974]
C
[91 nt withheld, positions 4976-5066]
A
[49 nt withheld, positions 5068-5116]
CCTTTGACGTTGGAGTCCACGTTCTTT
[37 nt withheld, positions 5144-5180]
ACCCTATCTCGGTCTATTCTTTTGATTTATAAGGGATTTTGCCGATTTCGGCCTATTGGTTAAAAAATGA
GCTGATTTAACAAAAATTTAACGCGAATTTTAACAAAATATTAACGCTTACAATTTAGGTGGCACTTTTC
GGGGAAATGTGCGCGGAACCCCTATTTGTTTATTTTTCTAAATACATTCAAATATGTATCCGCTCATGAG
ACAATAACCCTGATAAATGCTTCAATAATATTGAAAAAGGAAGAGTATGAGTATTCAACATTTCCGTGTC
GCCCTTATTCCCTTTTTTGCGGCATTTTGCCTTCCTGTTTTTGCTCACCCAGAAACGCTGGTGAAAGTAA
AAGATGCTGAAGATCAGTTGGGTGCACGAGTGGGTTACATCGAACTGGATCTCAACAGCGGTAAGATCCT
TGAGAGTTTTCGCCCCGAAGAACGTTTTCCAATGATGAGCACTTTTAAAGTTCTGCTATGTGGCGCGGTA
TTATCCCGTATTGACGCCGGGCAAGAGCAACTCGGTCGCCGCATACACTATTCTCAGAATGACTTGGTTG
AGTACTCACCAGTCACAGAAAAGCATCTTACGGATGGCATGACAGTAAGAGAATTATGCAGTGCTGCCAT
AACCATGAGTGATAACACTGCGGCCAACTTACTTCTGACAACGATCGGAGGACCGAAGGAGCTAACCGCT
TTTTTGCACAACATGGGGGATCATGTAACTCGCCTTGATCGTTGGGAACCGGAGCTGAATGAAGCCATAC
CAAACGACGAGCGTGACACCACGATGCCTGTAGCAATGGCAACAACGTTGCGCAAACTATTAACTGGCGA
ACTACTTACTCTAGCTTCCCGGCAACAATTAATAGACTGGATGGAGGCGGATAAAGTTGCAGGACCACTT
CTGCGCTCGGCCCTTCCGGCTGGCTGGTTTATTGCTGATAAATCTGGAGCCGGTGAGCGTGGGTCTCGCG
GTATCATTGCAGCACTGGGGCCAGATGGTAAGCCCTCCCGTATCGTAGTTATCTACACGACGGGGAGTCA
GGCAACTATGGATGAACGAAATAGACAGATCGCTGAGATAGGTGCCTCACTGATTAAGCATTGGTAACTG
TCAGACCAAGTTTACTCATATATACTTTAGATTGATTTAAAACTTCATTTTTAATTTAAAAGGATCTAGG
TGAAGATCCTTTTTGATAATCTCATGACCAAAATCCCTTAACGTGAGTTTTCGTTCCACTGAGCGTCAGA
CCCCGTAGAAAAGATCAAAGGATCTTCTTGAGATCCTTTTTTTCTGCGCGTAATCTGCTGCTTGCAAACA
AAAAAACCACCGCTACCAGCGGTGGTTTGTTTGCCGGATCAAGAGCTACCAACTCTTTTTCCGAAGGTAA
CTGGCTTCAGCAGAGCGCAGATACCAAATACTGTTCTTCTAGTGTAGCCGTAGTTAGGCCACCACTTCAA
GAACTCTGTAGCACCGCCTACATACCTCGCTCTGCTAATCCTGTTACCAGTGGCTGCTGCCAGTGGCGAT
AAGTCGTGTCTTACCGGGTTGGACTCAAGACGATAGTTACCGGATAAGGCGCAGCGGTCGGGCTGAACGG
GGGGTTCGTGCACACAGCCCAGCTTGGAGCGAACGACCTACACCGAACTGAGATACCTACAGCGTGAGCT
ATGAGAAAGCGCCACGCTTCCCGAAGGGAGAAAGGCGGACAGGTATCCGGTAAGCGGCAGGGTCGGAACA
GGAGAGCGCACGAGGGAGCTTCCAGGGGGAAACGCCTGGTATCTTTATAGTCCTGTCGGGTTTCGCCACC
TCTGACTTGAGCGTCGATTTTTGTGATGCTCGTCAGGGGGGCGGAGCCTATGGAAAAACGCCAGCAACGC
GGCCTTTTTACGGTTCCTGGCCTTTTGCTGGCCTTTTGCTCACATGTTCTTTCCTGCGTTATCCCCTGAT
TCTGTGGATAACCGTATTACCGCCTTTGAGTGAGCTGATACCGCTCGCCGCAGCCGAACGACCGAGCGCA
GCGAGTCAGTGAGCGAGGAAGCGGAAGAGCGCCCAATACGCAAACCGCCTCTCCCCGCGCGTTGGCCGAT
TCATTAATGCAGCTGGCACGACAGGTTTCCCGACTGGAAAGCGGGCAGTGAGCGCAACGCAATTAATGTG
AGTTAGCTCACTCATTAGGCACCCCAGGC
